>Addgene plasmid #101377 | pDD2034 | addgene full sequence | sequence record 194529 | Addgene NGS Result
AACTTGTTTATTGCAGCTTATAATGGTTACAAATAAAGCAATAGCATCACAAATTTCACAAATAAAGCAT
TTTTTTCACTGCATTCTAGTTGTGGTTTGTCCAAACTCATCAATGTATCTTATCATGTCTGCTCGAAGCG
GCCGGCCGCCCCGACTCTAGATTACTAACCGCCGGCCTTCACCAACAATTGTTTCAACAGCTCCTTGCGG
GTAATTTTGCCTGTTACGTTACGAGGGATGGAGTCAACAAAACGCACGCCGCCACGCAAGTACTTAGTAT
GGCTCACACGTTCAGCCAGGTAATCATACACTTCTTTGGCGGTAATTTCTGTACCAGGCTGCTTGACAAC
GAAAGCAGAAGGCAGTTCGCCGGCCTCCAGATCAGGAATGCCGACCACAGCGACATCGCGAATGCATGGA
TTTTTCAACAGAATCTCCTCCAACTCAGCTGGAGCAACCTGGCTACCCTTGTATTTGATCAGCTCCTTGT
AACGATCCACGACGTAAAAATGCTCATCTTCGTCGTAATATCCAAAATCACCAGAATGCAACCAGCCGTC
GTCGTCGATGGCCTCCTTGGTAGCTTCAACGTTATTGACATAACCCTTGCTCACCATAGGGCCTTTGATA
CACAGCTCGCCCACTTGGTTCGGGCCCAAAGCCTTACCAGTTTCGCGATCAGCGATCTTAGCAGCCATGA
GTGGAGTGACACGGCCCAAAGAGCCGCTCTTAAACTCATCCCCGAGAGTCTGGATAATCGCACTGGTAGA
TTCGGTGAGGCCGAAGCCACAACGAATCCCTGGAAGATTCAAGCGTTTGGCGGCCACTTCAGCGACCTCC
TTAGCCAGTGGAGCGGCACCGCAACACAATTCACGCAGTGAAGACAAGTCGTACTTGTCCACGAGTGGGC
TCTTAGACAAAAACAGGATCACGCTAGGCACGTTGATGACACTGCGGACTTCATAATCTTGGATGGCTTT
CAAGAAAGCCTCCTGATCAAAACGGCGGAACATAATCACGCGGAGACCGACCATAAAGTAACCCAAAGTA
ATATGAAAGCCGAAAGCATGGAAGAAAGGCAAGTAGACCAAGACGGTGACACCAGGAATCAGCTGAGTGC
CGTAGCGTGGATCGAGAGCATGGATCAGACGCACGCAAATGTTTTGATGGGTCTGCATGACTCCCTTTGG
GAGTCCAGTAGTACCGCTGCTACACAGAATGGCTGCAACTTGTTCCACAGGGTCGAAGTGGAGTGGTTTA
AAGTTTGCGATGTTGCCGTCTGAATAGCGAGAGATGAAATTAGGCAAAGATTCGCAACCGTGAATATTCT
CCACAGTGTCCAAGATGATGATACGCTTAATAAAGTTGGTGCGGCTTTGGACTTCCAGGACTTTGTTCAG
AATATTCTTAGTGGTGAAGACAATCTGTGGCTTAGAGATACCCATGACTTTACACAGTTCGTCGGGAATG
TAGCTCTCGTTGACTGGAGCCACGATCATACCGATATACCATGCGGCGATGACTGGAATGAAGAAACGGG
TATTGTTTTCAGCACAGATACTAACGACGTCGTTCATCTTGTAGCCACAATTGTGGAGGGACTGAGCCAG
CAAGACGGTTGCCTCAAAAAACTCCTTGTAGCTCAAAGATTCATCGCCGACCACATCGACCAAGGCTTGA
GGCAAATGAGAGTGCTTGCGGAGAGCACGAAACAGCATTTCGCCGGCAGTCAAATCCTCCAAAGGATGGA
GAGGCTCAGGGCCATAGATGACATTTTTCTCACGCTTTACCATGGTGGCTTTACCAACAGTACCGGAATG
CCAAGCTTACTTAGATCGCAGATCTCGAGCCCGGGCTGCAGGAATTCGATAGGCAGCTGCGCCACGAAGC
AGTCACGTCCCCAAGAGCAGCAGCTTGGTCCGGCTGACTTATAAACAGCCGGGCGTGAGAAACAGAAACG
GCCAATAACCCATGTTTTTCGAAAACCACCACACACCTTAACACAAATCATGTACACCTGGTATTACTAT
TTCCCACACATCTTATAGCATTTTAAAGATAAGGGTGCCTTACGGGCCGCCCGAAACAAGTGGGCGGGCG
CTACTCAATTATATATCTGGACTTGCCTAGGTAGCATCCATGGCAACGCAAGGCCAGCAAACCCACTATC
AAGCTTGGCATTCCGGTACTGTTGGTAAAGCCACCATGGTGAAACGCGAAAAGAACGTGATCTACGGCCC
AGAACCACTGCATCCACTGGAAGACCTCACCGCTGGTGAGATGCTCTTCCGAGCACTGCGTAAACATAGT
CACCTCCCTCAAGCACTCGTGGACGTCGTGGGAGACGAGAGCCTCTCCTACAAAGAATTTTTCGAAGCTA
CTGTGCTGTTGGCCCAAAGCCTCCATAATTGTGGGTACAAAATGAACGATGTGGTGAGCATTTGTGCTGA
GAATAACACTCGCTTCTTTATTCCTGTAATCGCTGCTTGGTACATCGGCATGATTGTCGCCCCTGTGAAT
GAATCTTACATCCCAGATGAGCTGTGTAAGGTTATGGGTATTAGCAAACCTCAAATCGTCTTTACTACCA
AAAACATCTTGAATAAGGTCTTGGAAGTCCAGTCTCGTACTAACTTCATCAAACGCATCATTATTCTGGA
TACCGTCGAAAACATCCACGGCTGTGAGAGCCTCCCTAACTTCATCTCTCGTTACAGCGATGGTAATATC
GCTAATTTCAAGCCCTTGCATTTTGATCCAGTCGAGCAAGTGGCCGCTATTTTGTGCTCCTCCGGCACCA
CTGGTTTGCCTAAAGGTGTCATGCAGACTCACCAGAATATCTGTGTGCGTTTGATCCACGCTCTCGACCC
TCGTGTGGGTACTCAATTGATCCCTGGCGTGACTGTGCTGGTGTATCTGCCTTTCTTTCACGCCTTTGGT
TTCTCTATTACCCTGGGCTATTTCATGGTCGGCTTGCGTGTCATCATGTTTCGTCGCTTCGACCAAGAAG
CCTTCTTGAAGGCTATTCAAGACTACGAGGTGCGTTCCGTGATCAACGTCCCTTCAGTCATTTTGTTCCT
GAGCAAATCTCCTTTGGTTGACAAGTATGATCTGAGCAGCTTGCGTGAGCTGTGCTGTGGCGCTGCTCCT
TTGGCCAAAGAAGTGGCCGAGGTCGCTGCTAAGCGTCTGAACCTCCCTGGTATCCGCTGCGGTTTTGGTT
TGACTGAGAGCACTTCTGCTAACATCCATAGCTTGCGAGACGAGTTTAAGTCTGGTAGCCTGGGTCGCGT
GACTCCTCTTATGGCTGCAAAGATCGCCGACCGTGAGACCGGCAAAGCACTGGGCCCAAATCAAGTCGGT
GAATTGTGTATTAAGGGCCCTATGGTCTCTAAAGGCTACGTGAACAATGTGGAGGCCACTAAAGAAGCCA
TTGATGATGATGGCTGGCTCCATAGCGGCGACTTCGGTTACTATGATGAGGACGAACACTTCTATGTGGT
CGATCGCTACAAAGAATTGATTAAGTACAAAGGCTCTCAAGTCGCACCAGCCGAACTGGAAGAAATTTTG
CTGAAGAACCCTTGTATCCGCGACGTGGCCGTCGTGGGTATCCCAGACTTGGAAGCTGGCGAGTTGCCTA
GCGCCTTTGTGGTGAAACAACCCGGCAAGGAGATCACTGCTAAGGAGGTCTACGACTATTTGGCCGAGCG
CGTGTCTCACACCAAATATCTGCGTGGCGGCGTCCGCTTCGTCGATTCTATTCCACGCAACGTTACCGGT
AAGATCACTCGTAAAGAGTTGCTGAAGCAACTCCTCGAAAAAGCTGGCGGCTAGTAAAGTCTTCATGATT
ATCTAGAGTCGGGGCGGCCGGCCGCTTCGAGCAGACATGATAAGATACATTGATGAGTTTGGACAAACCA
CAACTAGAATGCAGTGAAAAAAATGCTTTATTTGTGAAATTTGTGATGCTATTGCTTTATTTGTAACCAT
TATAAGCTGCAATAAACAAGTTAACAACAACAATTGCATTCATTTTATGTTTCAGGTTCAGGGGGAGGTG
TGGGAGGTTTTTTAAAGCAAGTAAAACCTCTACAAATGTGGTAAAATCGATAAGGATCCGTCGACCTCGA
GGGGGGGCCCGGTACCAGCTTTTGTTCCCTTTAGTGAGGGTTAATTTCGAGCTTGGCGTAATCATGGTCA
TAGCTGTTTCCTGTGTGAAATTGTTATCCGCTCACAATTCCACACAACATACGAGCCGGAAGCATAAAGT
GTAAAGCCTGGGGTGCCTAATGAGTGAGCTAACTCACATTAATTGCGTTGCGCTCACTGCCCGCTTTCCA
GTCGGGAAACCTGTCGTGCCAGCTGCATTAATGAATCGGCCAACGCGCGGGGAGAGGCGGTTTGCGTATT
GGGCGCTCTTCCGCTTCCTCGCTCACTGACTCGCTGCGCTCGGTCGTTCGGCTGCGGCGAGCGGTATCAG
CTCACTCAAAGGCGGTAATACGGTTATCCACAGAATCAGGGGATAACGCAGGAAAGAACATGTGAGCAAA
AGGCCAGCAAAAGGCCAGGAACCGTAAAAAGGCCGCGTTGCTGGCGTTTTTCCATAGGCTCCGCCCCCCT
GACGAGCATCACAAAAATCGACGCTCAAGTCAGAGGTGGCGAAACCCGACAGGACTATAAAGATACCAGG
CGTTTCCCCCTGGAAGCTCCCTCGTGCGCTCTCCTGTTCCGACCCTGCCGCTTACCGGATACCTGTCCGC
CTTTCTCCCTTCGGGAAGCGTGGCGCTTTCTCATAGCTCACGCTGTAGGTATCTCAGTTCGGTGTAGGTC
GTTCGCTCCAAGCTGGGCTGTGTGCACGAACCCCCCGTTCAGCCCGACCGCTGCGCCTTATCCGGTAACT
ATCGTCTTGAGTCCAACCCGGTAAGACACGACTTATCGCCACTGGCAGCAGCCACTGGTAACAGGATTAG
CAGAGCGAGGTATGTAGGCGGTGCTACAGAGTTCTTGAAGTGGTGGCCTAACTACGGCTACACTAGAAGA
ACAGTATTTGGTATCTGCGCTCTGCTGAAGCCAGTTACCTTCGGAAAAAGAGTTGGTAGCTCTTGATCCG
GCAAACAAACCACCGCTGGTAGCGGTGGTTTTTTTGTTTGCAAGCAGCAGATTACGCGCAGAAAAAAAGG
ATCTCAAGAAGATCCTTTGATCTTTTCTACGGGGTCTGACGCTCAGTGGAACGAAAACTCACGTTAAGGG
ATTTTGGTCATGAGATTATCAAAAAGGATCTTCACCTAGATCCTTTTAAATTAAAAATGAAGTTTTAAAT
CAATCTAAAGTATATATGAGTAAACTTGGTCTGACAGTTACCAATGCTTAATCAGTGAGGCACCTATCTC
AGCGATCTGTCTATTTCGTTCATCCATAGTTGCCTGACTCCCCGTCGTGTAGATAACTACGATACGGGAG
GGCTTACCATCTGGCCCCAGTGCTGCAATGATACCGCGAGACCCACGCTCACCGGCTCCAGATTTATCAG
CAATAAACCAGCCAGCCGGAAGGGCCGAGCGCAGAAGTGGTCCTGCAACTTTATCCGCCTCCATCCAGTC
TATTAATTGTTGCCGGGAAGCTAGAGTAAGTAGTTCGCCAGTTAATAGTTTGCGCAACGTTGTTGCCATT
GCTACAGGCATCGTGGTGTCACGCTCGTCGTTTGGTATGGCTTCATTCAGCTCCGGTTCCCAACGATCAA
GGCGAGTTACATGATCCCCCATGTTGTGCAAAAAAGCGGTTAGCTCCTTCGGTCCTCCGATCGTTGTCAG
AAGTAAGTTGGCCGCAGTGTTATCACTCATGGTTATGGCAGCACTGCATAATTCTCTTACTGTCATGCCA
TCCGTAAGATGCTTTTCTGTGACTGGTGAGTACTCAACCAAGTCATTCTGAGAATAGTGTATGCGGCGAC
CGAGTTGCTCTTGCCCGGCGTCAATACGGGATAATACCGCGCCACATAGCAGAACTTTAAAAGTGCTCAT
CATTGGAAAACGTTCTTCGGGGCGAAAACTCTCAAGGATCTTACCGCTGTTGAGATCCAGTTCGATGTAA
CCCACTCGTGCACCCAACTGATCTTCAGCATCTTTTACTTTCACCAGCGTTTCTGGGTGAGCAAAAACAG
GAAGGCAAAATGCCGCAAAAAAGGGAATAAGGGCGACACGGAAATGTTGAATACTCATACTCTTCCTTTT
TCAATATTATTGAAGCATTTATCAGGGTTATTGTCTCATGAGCGGATACATATTTGAATGTATTTAGAAA
AATAAACAAATAGGGGTTCCGCGCACATTTCCCCGAAAAGTGCCACCTG
[124 nt withheld, positions 6350-6473]
C
[91 nt withheld, positions 6475-6565]
A
[49 nt withheld, positions 6567-6615]
CCTTTGACGTTGGAGTCCACGTTCTTT
[37 nt withheld, positions 6643-6679]
ACCCTATCTCGGTCTATTCTTTTGATTTATAAGGGATTTTGCCGATTTCGGCCTATTGGTTAAAAAATGA
GCTGATTTAACAAAAATTTAACGCGAATTTTAACAAAATATTAACGCTTACAATTTCCATTCGCCATTCA
GGCTGCGCAACTGTTGGGAAGGGCGATCGGTGCGGGCCTCTTCGCTATTACGCCAGCTGGCGAAAGGGGG
ATGTGCTGCAAGGCGATTAAGTTGGGTAACGCCAGGGTTTTCCCAGTCACGACGTTGTAAAACGACGGCC
AGTGAATTGTAATACGACTCACTATAGGGCGAATTGGAGCTCCACCGCGGTGGCGGCCGCTCTAGAACTA
GTGGATCCCCCGATCCTTATCGATTTTACCACATTTGTAGAGGTTTTACTTGCTTTAAAAAACCTCCCAC
ACCTCCCCCTGAACCTGAAACATAAAATGAATGCAATTGTTGTTGTT
Features (pLannotate 1.2.2; 20 found; start..end, strand, type, name):
      1..122     +  polyA_signal   SV40 poly(A) signal: SV40 polyadenylation signal
    165..1793    -  CDS            CBRluc: red-emitting variant of click beetle luciferase human codon-optimized
   1850..1871    +  misc_feature   MCS (fragment): pBluescript multiple cloning site
   2206..3834    +  CDS            CBG68luc: green-emitting variant of click beetle luciferase human codon-optimized
   3891..4012    -  polyA_signal   SV40 poly(A) signal: SV40 polyadenylation signal
   4035..4103    -  CDS            large T antigen (fragment): large T antigen from SV40 (simian virus 40)
   4118..4146    +  misc_feature   MCS (fragment): pBluescript multiple cloning site
   4158..4176    -  promoter       T3 promoter: promoter for bacteriophage T3 RNA polymerase
   4221..4237    -  protein_bind   lac operator: The lac repressor binds to the lac operator to inhibit transcription in E. coli. This inhibition can be relieved by adding lactose or isopropyl-β-D-thiogalactopyranoside (IPTG). lac repressor encoded by lacI
   4245..4275    -  promoter       lac promoter: promoter for the E. coli lac operon
   4290..4311    -  protein_bind   CAP binding site: CAP binding activates transcription in the presence of cAMP. E. coli catabolite activator protein
   4324..4416    -  CDS            lacI (fragment): lac repressor; lacI; The lac repressor binds to the lac operator to inhibit transcription in E. coli. This inhibition can be relieved by adding lactose or isopropyl-β-D-thiogalactopyranoside (IPTG).
   4599..5187    -  rep_origin     ori: high-copy-number ColE1/pMB1/pBR322/pUC origin of replication
   5358..6218    -  CDS            AmpR: β-lactamase; bla; confers resistance to ampicillin, carbenicillin, and related antibiotics
   6219..6323    -  promoter       AmpR promoter: bla
   6350..6778    +  rep_origin     f1 ori (sequence partly withheld): f1 bacteriophage origin of replication; arrow indicates direction of (+) strand synthesis
   6809..6966    -  CDS            lacZα (fragment): LacZα fragment of β-galactosidase; lacZ fragment
   6969..6987    +  promoter       T7 promoter: promoter for bacteriophage T7 RNA polymerase
   6996..7041    +  misc_feature   MCS (fragment): pBluescript multiple cloning site
   7056..7124    +  CDS            large T antigen (fragment): large T antigen from SV40 (simian virus 40)
