[The description below was written by a language model from this plasmid's Addgene catalogue record and pLannotate feature annotations shown in this document.]
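Description:
pDD2034 (pBluescript-Δ611-843REV) is a dual-luciferase reporter plasmid built on the pBluescript II KS+ phagemid backbone. It is one of a series of commercially synthesized mutant variants of the parental construct pBluescript-LANApi,K14 (pDD2000), which carries the bidirectional promoter region of Kaposi's sarcoma-associated herpesvirus (KSHV) that drives the lytic latency-associated nuclear antigen transcript in one direction and the K14/viral G-protein-coupled receptor transcript in the other. The plasmid is propagated in E. coli through a high-copy ColE1/pUC-type origin and selected with ampicillin via the β-lactamase gene. The backbone also retains the f1 origin, the T3 and T7 promoters, lac regulatory elements and remnants of lacZα and the multiple cloning site.

In the annotated 7,146 nt sequence, two human codon-optimized click beetle luciferases face away from each other: the red-emitting CBRluc on the minus strand and the green-emitting CBG68luc on the plus strand, each terminated by its own SV40 polyadenylation signal. The roughly 400 bp interval between their start codons is mostly unannotated apart from a short MCS fragment and is where the mutated viral promoter segment would be expected to sit. Because the two enzymes emit at distinguishable wavelengths, transcription in both directions from the shared promoter can be measured simultaneously in the same transfected cells.

The name indicates an alteration involving positions 611-843 of the parental promoter numbering, with "REV" probably denoting one orientation. However, the record does not define the exact nature of the mutation or which luciferase reports which viral promoter. The construct is suited to quantitative mapping of cis-acting elements that control bidirectional KSHV promoter activity.
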