Addgene plasmid #101377: pDD2034
Purpose: Name: pBluescript-Δ611-843REV. Blue Heron Biotechnology Inc. bidirectional mutant variant of pBluescript-LANApi,K14 (pDD2000), 611-843 REV.
Depositing lab: Dirk Dittmer. Depositing organization: University of North Carolina at Chapel Hill. Publication: Quantitative analysis of the bidirectional viral G-protein-coupled receptor and lytic latency-associated nuclear antigen promoter of Kaposi's sarcoma-associated herpesvirus. Hilton IB, Dittmer DP. J Virol. 2012 Sep;86(18):9683-95. doi: 10.1128/JVI.00881-12. Epub 2012 Jun 27. PubMed 22740392.
Backbone
  Vector backbone: pBluescript II (KS+)
  Backbone manufacturer: Stratagene
  Backbone size w/o insert (bp): 7150
  Vector type: Unspecified
Growth in bacteria
  Bacterial resistance: Ampicillin, 100 μg/mL
  Growth temperature: 37°C
  Growth strain: DH5alpha
  Copy number: Unknown
Gene/Insert
  Gene/Insert name: Blue Heron Biotechnology Inc. bidirectional mutant variant of pBluescript-LANApi,K14 (pDD2000), 611-843 REV
  Species: KSHV (viral)
  Mutation: Blue Heron Biotechnology Inc. bidirectional mutant variant of pBluescript-LANApi,K14 (pDD2000), 611-843 REV
Terms and licenses: Academic/Nonprofit Terms; Industry Terms: Not Available to Industry
How to cite: pDD2034 was a gift from Dirk Dittmer (Addgene plasmid # 101377 ; http://n2t.net/addgene:101377 ; RRID:Addgene_101377)
